>Addgene plasmid #59912 | pX330 Ctnnb1.2 | addgene full sequence | sequence record 123317 | Addgene assembled sequence
GAGGGCCTATTTCCCATGATTCCTTCATATTTGCATATACGATACAAGGCTGTTAGAGAGATAATTGGAA
TTAATTTGACTGTAAACACAAAGATATTAGTACAAAATACGTGACGTAGAAAGTAATAATTTCTTGGGTA
GTTTGCAGTTTTAAAATTATGTTTTAAAATGGACTATCATATGCTTACCGTAACTTGAAAGTATTTCGAT
TTCTTGGCTTTATATATCTTGTGGAAAGGACGAAACACCGAGCTCCTTCCCTGAGTGGCAGTTTTAGAGC
TAGAAATAGCAAGTTAAAATAAGGCTAGTCCGTTATCAACTTGAAAAAGTGGCACCGAGTCGGTGCTTTT
TTGTTTTAGAGCTAGAAATAGCAAGTTAAAATAAGGCTAGTCCGTTTTTAGCGCGTGCGCCAATTCTGCA
GACAAATGGCTCTAGAGGTACCCGTTACATAACTTACGGTAAATGGCCCGCCTGGCTGACCGCCCAACGA
CCCCCGCCCATTGACGTCAATAGTAACGCCAATAGGGACTTTCCATTGACGTCAATGGGTGGAGTATTTA
CGGTAAACTGCCCACTTGGCAGTACATCAAGTGTATCATATGCCAAGTACGCCCCCTATTGACGTCAATG
ACGGTAAATGGCCCGCCTGGCATTGTGCCCAGTACATGACCTTATGGGACTTTCCTACTTGGCAGTACAT
CTACGTATTAGTCATCGCTATTACCATGGTCGAGGTGAGCCCCACGTTCTGCTTCACTCTCCCCATCTCC
CCCCCCTCCCCACCCCCAATTTTGTATTTATTTATTTTTTAATTATTTTGTGCAGCGATGGGGGCGGGGG
GGGGGGGGGGGCGGGGCGAGGGGCGGGGCGGGGCGAGGCGGAGAGGTGCGGCGGCAGCCAATCAGAGCGG
CGCGCTCCGAAAGTTTCCTTTTATGGCGAGGCGGCGGCGGCGGCGGCCCTATAAAAAGCGAAGCGCGCGG
CGGGCGGGAGTCGCTGCGCGCTGCCTTCGCCCCGTGCCCCGCTCCGCCGCCGCCTCGCGCCGCCCGCCCC
GGCTCTGACTGACCGCGTTACTCCCACAGGTGAGCGGGCGGGACGGCCCTTCTCCTCCGGGCTGTAATTA
GCTGAGCAAGAGGTAAGGGTTTAAGGGATGGTTGGTTGGTGGGGTATTAATGTTTAATTACCTGGAGCAC
CTGCCTGAAATCACTTTTTTTCAGGTTGGACCGGTGCCACCATGGACTATAAGGACCACGACGGAGACTA
CAAGGATCATGATATTGATTACAAAGACGATGACGATAAGATGGCCCCAAAGAAGAAGCGGAAGGTCGGT
ATCCACGGAGTCCCAGCAGCCGACAAGAAGTACAGCATCGGCCTGGACATCGGCACCAACTCTGTGGGCT
GGGCCGTGATCACCGACGAGTACAAGGTGCCCAGCAAGAAATTCAAGGTGCTGGGCAACACCGACCGGCA
CAGCATCAAGAAGAACCTGATCGGAGCCCTGCTGTTCGACAGCGGCGAAACAGCCGAGGCCACCCGGCTG
AAGAGAACCGCCAGAAGAAGATACACCAGACGGAAGAACCGGATCTGCTATCTGCAAGAGATCTTCAGCA
ACGAGATGGCCAAGGTGGACGACAGCTTCTTCCACAGACTGGAAGAGTCCTTCCTGGTGGAAGAGGATAA
GAAGCACGAGCGGCACCCCATCTTCGGCAACATCGTGGACGAGGTGGCCTACCACGAGAAGTACCCCACC
ATCTACCACCTGAGAAAGAAACTGGTGGACAGCACCGACAAGGCCGACCTGCGGCTGATCTATCTGGCCC
TGGCCCACATGATCAAGTTCCGGGGCCACTTCCTGATCGAGGGCGACCTGAACCCCGACAACAGCGACGT
GGACAAGCTGTTCATCCAGCTGGTGCAGACCTACAACCAGCTGTTCGAGGAAAACCCCATCAACGCCAGC
GGCGTGGACGCCAAGGCCATCCTGTCTGCCAGACTGAGCAAGAGCAGACGGCTGGAAAATCTGATCGCCC
AGCTGCCCGGCGAGAAGAAGAATGGCCTGTTCGGAAACCTGATTGCCCTGAGCCTGGGCCTGACCCCCAA
CTTCAAGAGCAACTTCGACCTGGCCGAGGATGCCAAACTGCAGCTGAGCAAGGACACCTACGACGACGAC
CTGGACAACCTGCTGGCCCAGATCGGCGACCAGTACGCCGACCTGTTTCTGGCCGCCAAGAACCTGTCCG
ACGCCATCCTGCTGAGCGACATCCTGAGAGTGAACACCGAGATCACCAAGGCCCCCCTGAGCGCCTCTAT
GATCAAGAGATACGACGAGCACCACCAGGACCTGACCCTGCTGAAAGCTCTCGTGCGGCAGCAGCTGCCT
GAGAAGTACAAAGAGATTTTCTTCGACCAGAGCAAGAACGGCTACGCCGGCTACATTGACGGCGGAGCCA
GCCAGGAAGAGTTCTACAAGTTCATCAAGCCCATCCTGGAAAAGATGGACGGCACCGAGGAACTGCTCGT
GAAGCTGAACAGAGAGGACCTGCTGCGGAAGCAGCGGACCTTCGACAACGGCAGCATCCCCCACCAGATC
CACCTGGGAGAGCTGCACGCCATTCTGCGGCGGCAGGAAGATTTTTACCCATTCCTGAAGGACAACCGGG
AAAAGATCGAGAAGATCCTGACCTTCCGCATCCCCTACTACGTGGGCCCTCTGGCCAGGGGAAACAGCAG
ATTCGCCTGGATGACCAGAAAGAGCGAGGAAACCATCACCCCCTGGAACTTCGAGGAAGTGGTGGACAAG
GGCGCTTCCGCCCAGAGCTTCATCGAGCGGATGACCAACTTCGATAAGAACCTGCCCAACGAGAAGGTGC
TGCCCAAGCACAGCCTGCTGTACGAGTACTTCACCGTGTATAACGAGCTGACCAAAGTGAAATACGTGAC
CGAGGGAATGAGAAAGCCCGCCTTCCTGAGCGGCGAGCAGAAAAAGGCCATCGTGGACCTGCTGTTCAAG
ACCAACCGGAAAGTGACCGTGAAGCAGCTGAAAGAGGACTACTTCAAGAAAATCGAGTGCTTCGACTCCG
TGGAAATCTCCGGCGTGGAAGATCGGTTCAACGCCTCCCTGGGCACATACCACGATCTGCTGAAAATTAT
CAAGGACAAGGACTTCCTGGACAATGAGGAAAACGAGGACATTCTGGAAGATATCGTGCTGACCCTGACA
CTGTTTGAGGACAGAGAGATGATCGAGGAACGGCTGAAAACCTATGCCCACCTGTTCGACGACAAAGTGA
TGAAGCAGCTGAAGCGGCGGAGATACACCGGCTGGGGCAGGCTGAGCCGGAAGCTGATCAACGGCATCCG
GGACAAGCAGTCCGGCAAGACAATCCTGGATTTCCTGAAGTCCGACGGCTTCGCCAACAGAAACTTCATG
CAGCTGATCCACGACGACAGCCTGACCTTTAAAGAGGACATCCAGAAAGCCCAGGTGTCCGGCCAGGGCG
ATAGCCTGCACGAGCACATTGCCAATCTGGCCGGCAGCCCCGCCATTAAGAAGGGCATCCTGCAGACAGT
GAAGGTGGTGGACGAGCTCGTGAAAGTGATGGGCCGGCACAAGCCCGAGAACATCGTGATCGAAATGGCC
AGAGAGAACCAGACCACCCAGAAGGGACAGAAGAACAGCCGCGAGAGAATGAAGCGGATCGAAGAGGGCA
TCAAAGAGCTGGGCAGCCAGATCCTGAAAGAACACCCCGTGGAAAACACCCAGCTGCAGAACGAGAAGCT
GTACCTGTACTACCTGCAGAATGGGCGGGATATGTACGTGGACCAGGAACTGGACATCAACCGGCTGTCC
GACTACGATGTGGACCATATCGTGCCTCAGAGCTTTCTGAAGGACGACTCCATCGACAACAAGGTGCTGA
CCAGAAGCGACAAGAACCGGGGCAAGAGCGACAACGTGCCCTCCGAAGAGGTCGTGAAGAAGATGAAGAA
CTACTGGCGGCAGCTGCTGAACGCCAAGCTGATTACCCAGAGAAAGTTCGACAATCTGACCAAGGCCGAG
AGAGGCGGCCTGAGCGAACTGGATAAGGCCGGCTTCATCAAGAGACAGCTGGTGGAAACCCGGCAGATCA
CAAAGCACGTGGCACAGATCCTGGACTCCCGGATGAACACTAAGTACGACGAGAATGACAAGCTGATCCG
GGAAGTGAAAGTGATCACCCTGAAGTCCAAGCTGGTGTCCGATTTCCGGAAGGATTTCCAGTTTTACAAA
GTGCGCGAGATCAACAACTACCACCACGCCCACGACGCCTACCTGAACGCCGTCGTGGGAACCGCCCTGA
TCAAAAAGTACCCTAAGCTGGAAAGCGAGTTCGTGTACGGCGACTACAAGGTGTACGACGTGCGGAAGAT
GATCGCCAAGAGCGAGCAGGAAATCGGCAAGGCTACCGCCAAGTACTTCTTCTACAGCAACATCATGAAC
TTTTTCAAGACCGAGATTACCCTGGCCAACGGCGAGATCCGGAAGCGGCCTCTGATCGAGACAAACGGCG
AAACCGGGGAGATCGTGTGGGATAAGGGCCGGGATTTTGCCACCGTGCGGAAAGTGCTGAGCATGCCCCA
AGTGAATATCGTGAAAAAGACCGAGGTGCAGACAGGCGGCTTCAGCAAAGAGTCTATCCTGCCCAAGAGG
AACAGCGATAAGCTGATCGCCAGAAAGAAGGACTGGGACCCTAAGAAGTACGGCGGCTTCGACAGCCCCA
CCGTGGCCTATTCTGTGCTGGTGGTGGCCAAAGTGGAAAAGGGCAAGTCCAAGAAACTGAAGAGTGTGAA
AGAGCTGCTGGGGATCACCATCATGGAAAGAAGCAGCTTCGAGAAGAATCCCATCGACTTTCTGGAAGCC
AAGGGCTACAAAGAAGTGAAAAAGGACCTGATCATCAAGCTGCCTAAGTACTCCCTGTTCGAGCTGGAAA
ACGGCCGGAAGAGAATGCTGGCCTCTGCCGGCGAACTGCAGAAGGGAAACGAACTGGCCCTGCCCTCCAA
ATATGTGAACTTCCTGTACCTGGCCAGCCACTATGAGAAGCTGAAGGGCTCCCCCGAGGATAATGAGCAG
AAACAGCTGTTTGTGGAACAGCACAAGCACTACCTGGACGAGATCATCGAGCAGATCAGCGAGTTCTCCA
AGAGAGTGATCCTGGCCGACGCTAATCTGGACAAAGTGCTGTCCGCCTACAACAAGCACCGGGATAAGCC
CATCAGAGAGCAGGCCGAGAATATCATCCACCTGTTTACCCTGACCAATCTGGGAGCCCCTGCCGCCTTC
AAGTACTTTGACACCACCATCGACCGGAAGAGGTACACCAGCACCAAAGAGGTGCTGGACGCCACCCTGA
TCCACCAGAGCATCACCGGCCTGTACGAGACACGGATCGACCTGTCTCAGCTGGGAGGCGACAAAAGGCC
GGCGGCCACGAAAAAGGCCGGCCAGGCAAAAAAGAAAAAGTAAGAATTCCTAGAGCTCGCTGATCAGCCT
CGACTGTGCCTTCTAGTTGCCAGCCATCTGTTGTTTGCCCCTCCCCCGTGCCTTCCTTGACCCTGGAAGG
TGCCACTCCCACTGTCCTTTCCTAATAAAATGAGGAAATTGCATCGCATTGTCTGAGTAGGTGTCATTCT
ATTCTGGGGGGTGGGGTGGGGCAGGACAGCAAGGGGGAGGATTGGGAAGAGAATAGCAGGCATGCTGGGG
AGCGGCCGCAGGAACCCCTAGTGATGGAGTTGGCCACTCCCTCTCTGCGCGCTCGCTCGCTCACTGAGGC
CGGGCGACCAAAGGTCGCCCGACGCCCGGGCTTTGCCCGGGCGGCCTCAGTGAGCGAGCGAGCGCGCAGC
TGCCTGCAGGGGCGCCTGATGCGGTATTTTCTCCTTACGCATCTGTGCGGTATTTCACACCGCATA
[95 nt withheld, positions 5947-6041]
T
[46 nt withheld, positions 6043-6088]
C
[141 nt withheld, positions 6090-6230]
CCTTTGACGTTGGAGTCCACGTTCTTT
[37 nt withheld, positions 6258-6294]
ACTCTATCTCGGGCTATTCTTTTGATTTATAAGGGATTTTGCCGATTTCGGTCTATTGGTTAAAAAATGA
GCTGATTTAACAAAAATTTAACGCGAATTTTAACAAAATATTAACGTTTACAATTTTATGGTGCACTCTC
AGTACAATCTGCTCTGATGCCGCATAGTTAAGCCAGCCCCGACACCCGCCAACACCCGCTGACGCGCCCT
GACGGGCTTGTCTGCTCCCGGCATCCGCTTACAGACAAGCTGTGACCGTCTCCGGGAGCTGCATGTGTCA
GAGGTTTTCACCGTCATCACCGAAACGCGCGAGACGAAAGGGCCTCGTGATACGCCTATTTTTATAGGTT
AATGTCATGATAATAATGGTTTCTTAGACGTCAGGTGGCACTTTTCGGGGAAATGTGCGCGGAACCCCTA
TTTGTTTATTTTTCTAAATACATTCAAATATGTATCCGCTCATGAGACAATAACCCTGATAAATGCTTCA
ATAATATTGAAAAAGGAAGAGTATGAGTATTCAACATTTCCGTGTCGCCCTTATTCCCTTTTTTGCGGCA
TTTTGCCTTCCTGTTTTTGCTCACCCAGAAACGCTGGTGAAAGTAAAAGATGCTGAAGATCAGTTGGGTG
CACGAGTGGGTTACATCGAACTGGATCTCAACAGCGGTAAGATCCTTGAGAGTTTTCGCCCCGAAGAACG
TTTTCCAATGATGAGCACTTTTAAAGTTCTGCTATGTGGCGCGGTATTATCCCGTATTGACGCCGGGCAA
GAGCAACTCGGTCGCCGCATACACTATTCTCAGAATGACTTGGTTGAGTACTCACCAGTCACAGAAAAGC
ATCTTACGGATGGCATGACAGTAAGAGAATTATGCAGTGCTGCCATAACCATGAGTGATAACACTGCGGC
CAACTTACTTCTGACAACGATCGGAGGACCGAAGGAGCTAACCGCTTTTTTGCACAACATGGGGGATCAT
GTAACTCGCCTTGATCGTTGGGAACCGGAGCTGAATGAAGCCATACCAAACGACGAGCGTGACACCACGA
TGCCTGTAGCAATGGCAACAACGTTGCGCAAACTATTAACTGGCGAACTACTTACTCTAGCTTCCCGGCA
ACAATTAATAGACTGGATGGAGGCGGATAAAGTTGCAGGACCACTTCTGCGCTCGGCCCTTCCGGCTGGC
TGGTTTATTGCTGATAAATCTGGAGCCGGTGAGCGTGGAAGCCGCGGTATCATTGCAGCACTGGGGCCAG
ATGGTAAGCCCTCCCGTATCGTAGTTATCTACACGACGGGGAGTCAGGCAACTATGGATGAACGAAATAG
ACAGATCGCTGAGATAGGTGCCTCACTGATTAAGCATTGGTAACTGTCAGACCAAGTTTACTCATATATA
CTTTAGATTGATTTAAAACTTCATTTTTAATTTAAAAGGATCTAGGTGAAGATCCTTTTTGATAATCTCA
TGACCAAAATCCCTTAACGTGAGTTTTCGTTCCACTGAGCGTCAGACCCCGTAGAAAAGATCAAAGGATC
TTCTTGAGATCCTTTTTTTCTGCGCGTAATCTGCTGCTTGCAAACAAAAAAACCACCGCTACCAGCGGTG
GTTTGTTTGCCGGATCAAGAGCTACCAACTCTTTTTCCGAAGGTAACTGGCTTCAGCAGAGCGCAGATAC
CAAATACTGTTCTTCTAGTGTAGCCGTAGTTAGGCCACCACTTCAAGAACTCTGTAGCACCGCCTACATA
CCTCGCTCTGCTAATCCTGTTACCAGTGGCTGCTGCCAGTGGCGATAAGTCGTGTCTTACCGGGTTGGAC
TCAAGACGATAGTTACCGGATAAGGCGCAGCGGTCGGGCTGAACGGGGGGTTCGTGCACACAGCCCAGCT
TGGAGCGAACGACCTACACCGAACTGAGATACCTACAGCGTGAGCTATGAGAAAGCGCCACGCTTCCCGA
AGGGAGAAAGGCGGACAGGTATCCGGTAAGCGGCAGGGTCGGAACAGGAGAGCGCACGAGGGAGCTTCCA
GGGGGAAACGCCTGGTATCTTTATAGTCCTGTCGGGTTTCGCCACCTCTGACTTGAGCGTCGATTTTTGT
GATGCTCGTCAGGGGGGCGGAGCCTATGGAAAAACGCCAGCAACGCGGCCTTTTTACGGTTCCTGGCCTT
TTGCTGGCCTTTTGCTCACATGT
Features (pLannotate 1.2.2; 18 found; start..end, strand, type, name):
      1..241     +  promoter       U6 promoter: RNA polymerase III promoter for human U6 snRNA
    271..346     +  misc_RNA       gRNA scaffold: guide RNA scaffold for the Streptococcus pyogenes CRISPR/Cas9 system
    353..396     +  misc_RNA       gRNA scaffold (fragment): guide RNA scaffold for the Streptococcus pyogenes CRISPR/Cas9 system
    443..728     +  enhancer       CMV enhancer: human cytomegalovirus immediate early enhancer; contains an 18-bp deletion relative to the standard CMV enhancer
    730..986     +  promoter       chicken β-actin promoter: contains a 21-bp deletion relative to the standard chicken β-actin promoter
    987..1214    +  intron         hybrid intron: hybrid between chicken β-actin (CBA) and minute virus of mice (MMV) introns (Gray et al., 2011)
   1352..2953    +  CDS            Cas9(N): N-terminal portion of Streptococcus pyogenes Cas9 (Zetsche et al., 2015)
   2954..5452    +  CDS            Cas9(C): C-terminal portion of Streptococcus pyogenes Cas9 (Zetsche et al., 2015)
   5453..5500    +  CDS            nucleoplasmin NLS: bipartite nuclear localization signal from nucleoplasmin
   5534..5645    +  polyA_signal   bGH poly(A) signal: bovine growth hormone polyadenylation signal
   5750..5890    +  repeat_region  AAV2 ITR: inverted terminal repeat of adeno-associated virus serotype 2 inverted
   5895..5946    -  misc_feature   bom (fragment): basis of mobility region from pBR322
   5965..6420    +  rep_origin     f1 ori (sequence partly withheld): f1 bacteriophage origin of replication; arrow indicates direction of (+) strand synthesis
   6421..6470    -  misc_feature   bom (fragment): basis of mobility region from pBR322
   6572..6607    -  CDS            rop (fragment): Rop protein, which maintains plasmids at low copy number; rop
   6702..6806    +  promoter       AmpR promoter: bla
   6807..7667    +  CDS            AmpR: β-lactamase; bla; confers resistance to ampicillin, carbenicillin, and related antibiotics
   7838..8426    +  rep_origin     ori: high-copy-number ColE1/pMB1/pBR322/pUC origin of replication
