[The description below was written by a language model from this plasmid's Addgene catalogue record, the feature table of its GenBank file and pLannotate feature annotations shown in this document.]
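Description:
pX330 Ctnnb1.2 is a mammalian expression CRISPR plasmid built on the pX330 backbone, an all-in-one vector that supplies both Streptococcus pyogenes Cas9 and a single guide RNA from one molecule. It is propagated in E. coli through a high-copy ColE1/pUC-type origin and selected with ampicillin via the β-lactamase gene. An f1 phage origin and short remnants of pBR322 bom and rop sequences are also annotated in the backbone, along with a single AAV2 inverted terminal repeat downstream of the Cas9 cassette. With only one ITR annotated, the record does not support describing the plasmid as an AAV packaging vector.

The insert is a short guide sequence of roughly 20 bp directed against mouse Ctnnb1, which encodes beta-catenin. It was cloned between BbsI sites that were destroyed in the process, and it lies between the human U6 RNA polymerase III promoter and the S. pyogenes gRNA scaffold, so that a complete sgRNA is transcribed. A second, partial scaffold fragment is annotated just after the first. Cas9 is driven by the CBh promoter, seen in the feature table as a CMV enhancer, a chicken β-actin promoter and a hybrid CBA/MVM intron. The coding sequence, annotated as contiguous N- and C-terminal portions, ends in a nucleoplasmin nuclear localization signal and is followed by a bGH polyadenylation signal.

The associated publication concerns direct CRISPR-mediated mutation of cancer genes in the mouse liver, consistent with use of this plasmid to edit beta-catenin in mouse cells or tissue. The assembled sequence (8,487 nt) is slightly shorter than the catalogued size of 8,520 bp, and the separate GenBank record covers only a 722 bp fragment containing the NLS.
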