Addgene plasmid #59912: pX330 Ctnnb1.2
Purpose: pX330 backbone expressing sgRNA targeting Ctnnb1 to edit mouse beta-Catenin. Expresses Cas9 from CBh promoter
Depositing lab: Tyler Jacks. Depositing organization: Massachusetts Institute of Technology. Publication: CRISPR-mediated direct mutation of cancer genes in the mouse liver. Xue W, Chen S, Yin H, Tammela T, Papagiannakopoulos T, Joshi NS, Cai W, Yang G, Bronson R, Crowley DG, Zhang F, Anderson DG, Sharp PA, Jacks T. Nature. 2014 Aug 6. doi: 10.1038/nature13589. PubMed 25119044.
Backbone
  Vector backbone: pX330
  Backbone size w/o insert (bp): 8500
  Total vector size (bp): 8520
  Vector type: Mammalian Expression, CRISPR
Growth in bacteria
  Bacterial resistance: Ampicillin, 100 μg/mL
  Growth temperature: 37°C
  Growth strain: Stbl3
  Copy number: Unknown
Gene/Insert
  Gene/Insert name: Ctnnb1
  Species: M. musculus (mouse)
  Entrez Gene: Ctnnb1 (a.k.a. Bfc, Catnb, Mesc)
  Cloning method: Restriction Enzyme; 5′ cloning site BbsI (destroyed during cloning); 3′ cloning site BbsI (destroyed during cloning)
  Sequencing primers: 5′ U6
Terms and licenses: Academic/Nonprofit Terms; Industry Terms: Not Available to Industry
How to cite: pX330 Ctnnb1.2 was a gift from Tyler Jacks (Addgene plasmid # 59912 ; http://n2t.net/addgene:59912 ; RRID:Addgene_59912)
