LOCUS       Exported 722 bp ds-DNA linear SYN 24-MAY-2021
DEFINITION  pX330 backbone expressing sgRNA targeting Ctnnb1 to edit mouse
            beta-Catenin. Expresses Cas9 from CBh promoter.
ACCESSION   .
VERSION     .
KEYWORDS    pX330 Ctnnb1.2
SOURCE      synthetic DNA construct
  ORGANISM  synthetic DNA construct
REFERENCE   1 (bases 1 to 722)
  AUTHORS   Xue W, Chen S, Yin H, Tammela T, Papagiannakopoulos T, Joshi NS, Cai
            W, Yang G, Bronson R, Crowley DG, Zhang F, Anderson DG, Sharp PA,
            Jacks T
  TITLE     CRISPR-mediated direct mutation of cancer genes in the mouse liver.
  JOURNAL   Nature. 2014 Aug 6. doi: 10.1038/nature13589.
  PUBMED    25119044
REFERENCE   2 (bases 1 to 722)
  AUTHORS   .
  TITLE     Direct Submission
  JOURNAL   Exported May 24, 2021 from SnapGene Server 1.1.58
            http://www.snapgene.com
FEATURES             Location/Qualifiers
     source          1..722
                     /organism="synthetic DNA construct"
                     /mol_type="other DNA"
     CDS             complement(10..57)
                     /codon_start=1
                     /product="bipartite nuclear localization signal from
                     nucleoplasmin"
                     /label=nucleoplasmin NLS
                     /translation="KRPAATKKAGQAKKKK"
ORIGIN
        1 gaattcttac tttttctttt ttgcctggcc ggcctttttc gtggccgccg gccttttgtc
       61 gcctcccagc tgagacaggt cgatccgtgt ctcgtacagg ccggtgatgc tctggtggat
      121 cagggtggcg tccagcacct ctttggtgct ggtgtacctc ttccggtcga tggtggtgtc
      181 aaagtacttg aaggcggcag gggctcccag attggtcagg gtaaacaggt ggatgatatt
      241 ctcggcctgc tctctgatgg gcttatcccg gtgcttgttg taggcggaca gcactttgtc
      301 cagattagcg tcggccagga tcactctctt ggagaactcg ctgatctgct cgatgatctc
      361 gtccaggtag tgcttgtgct gttccacaaa cagctgtttc tgctcattat cctcggggga
      421 gcccttcagc ttctcatagt ggctggccag gtacaggaag ttcacatatt tggagggcag
      481 ggccagttcg tttcccttct gcagttcgcc ggcagaggcc agcattctct tccggccgtt
      541 ttccagctcg aacagggagt acttaggcag cttgatgatc aggtcctttt tcacttcttt
      601 gtagcccttg gcttccagaa agtcgatggg attcttctcg aagctgcttc tttccatgat
      661 ggtgatcccc agcagctctt tcacactctt cagtttcttg gacttgccct tttccacttt
      721 gg
//
