>Addgene plasmid #59912 | pX330 Ctnnb1.2 | depositor partial sequence | sequence record 94951 | sgRNA 20nt
AGCTCCTTCCCTGAGTGGCA
