>Addgene plasmid #59912 | pX330 Ctnnb1.2 | addgene partial sequence | sequence record 106643 | pCBhProF2 5'-agggtttaagggatggttgg-3'
TTTAATTACCTGGAGCACCTGCCTGAAATCACTTTTTTTCAGGTTGGACCGGTGCCACCATGGACTATAA
GGACCACGACGGAGACTACAAGGATCATGATATTGATTACAAAGACGATGACGATAAGATGGCCCCAAAG
AAGAAGCGGAAGGTCGGTATCCACGGAGTCCCAGCAGCCGACAAGAAGTACAGCATCGGCCTGGACATCG
GCACCAACTCTGTGGGCTGGGCCGTGATCACCGACGAGTACAAGGTGCCCAGCAAGAAATTCAAGGTGCT
GGGCAACACCGACCGGCACAGCATCAAGAAGAACCTGATCGGAGCCCTGCTGTTCGACAGCGGCGAAACA
GCCGAGGCCACCCGGCTGAAGAGAACCGCCAGAAGAAGATACACCAGACGGAAGAACCGGATCTGCTATC
TGCAAGAGATCTTCAGCAACGAGATGGCCAAGGTGGACGACAGCTTCTTCCACAGACTGGAAGAGTCCTT
CCTGGTGGAAGAGGATAAGAAGCACGAGCGGCACCCCATCTTCGGCAACATCGTGGACGAGGTGGCCTAC
CACGAGAAGTACCCCACCATCTACCACCTGAGAAAGAAACTGGTGGACAGCACCGACAAGGCCGACCTGC
GGCTGATCTATCTGGCCCTGGCCCACATGATCAAGTTCCGGGGCCACTTCCTGATCGAGGGCGACCTGAA
CCCCGACAACAGCGACGTGGACAAGCTGTTCATCCAGCTGGTGCAGACCTACAACCAGCTGTTCGAGGAA
AACCCCATCAACGCCAGCGGCGTGGACGCCAAGGCCATCCTGTCTGCCAGACTGAGCAAGAGCAGACGGC
TGGAAAATCTGATCGCCCAGCTGCCCGGCGAGAAGAAGAATGGCCTGTTCGGAAACCTGATTGCCCTGAG
CCTGGGCCTGACCC
