>Addgene plasmid #59912 | pX330 Ctnnb1.2 | addgene partial sequence | sequence record 107161 | pBR322ori-F 5'-GGGAAACGCCTGGTATCTTT-3'
CCTCTGACTTGAGCGTCGATTTTTGTGATGCTCGTCAGGGGGGCGGAGCCTATGGAAAAACGCCAGCAAC
GCGGCCTTTTTACGGTTCCTGGCCTTTTGCTGGCCTTTTGCTCACATGTGAGGGCCTATTTCCCATGATT
CCTTCATATTTGCATATACGATACAAGGCTGTTAGAGAGATAATTGGAATTAATTTGACTGTAAACACAA
AGATATTAGTACAAAATACGTGACGTAGAAAGTAATAATTTCTTGGGTAGTTTGCAGTTTTAAAATTATG
TTTTAAAATGGACTATCATATGCTTACCGTAACTTGAAAGTATTTCGATTTCTTGGCTTTATATATCTTG
TGGAAAGGACGAAACACCGAGCTCCTTCCCTGAGTGGCAGTTTTAGAGCTAGAAATAGCAAGTTAAAATA
AGGCTAGTCCGTTATCAACTTGAAAAAGTGGCACCGAGTCGGTGCTTTTTTGTTTTAGAGCTAGAAATAG
CAAGTTAAAATAAGGCTAGTCCGTTTTTAGCGCGTGCGCCAATTCTGCAGACAAATGGCTCTAGAGGTAC
CCGTTACATAACTTACGGTAAATGGCCCGCCTGGCTGACCGCCCAACGACCCCCGCCCATTGACGTCAAT
AGTAACGCCAATAGGGACTTTCCATTGACGTCAATGGGTGGAGTATTTACGGTAAACTGCCCACTTGGCA
GTACATCAAGTGTATCATATGCCAAGTACGCCCCCTATTGACGTCAATGACGGTAAATGGCCCGCCTGGC
ATTGTGCCCAGTACATGACCTTATGGGACTTTCCTACTTGGCAGTACATCTACGTATTAGTCATCGCTAT
TACCATGGTCGAGGTGAGCCCCACGTTCTGCTTCACTCTCCCCATCTCCCCCCCCTCCCCACCCCCAATT
TTGTATTTATTTATTTTTTAATTATTTTGTGCAGCGATGGGGGCGGGGGGGGGGGGGGGGG
